>Addgene plasmid #245765 | pBD25 | addgene full sequence | sequence record 486792 | Addgene NGS Result
CTTTCCTGCGTTATCCCCTGATTCTGTGGATAACCGTATTACCGCCTTTGAGTGAGCTGATACCGCTCGC
CGCAGCCGAACGACCGAGCGCAGCGAGTCAGTGAGCGAGGAAGCGGAAGAGCGCCCAATACGCAAACCGC
CTCTCCCCGCGCGTTGGCCGATTCATTAATGCAGCTGGCACGACAGGTTTCCCGACTGGAAAGCGGGCAG
TGAGCGCAACGCAATTAATACGCGTACCGCTAGCCAGGAAGAGTTTGTAGAAACGCAAAAAGGCCATCCG
TCAGGATGGCCTTCTGCTTAGTTTGATGCCTGGCAGTTTATGGCGGGCGTCCTGCCCGCCACCCTCCGGG
CCGTTGCTTCACAACGTTCAAATCCGCTCCCGGCGGATTTGTCCTACTCAGGAGAGCGTTCACCGACAAA
CAACAGATAAAACGAAAGGCCCAGTCTTCCGACTGAGCCTTTCGTTTTATTTGATGCCTGGCAGTTCCCT
ACTCTCGCGTTAACGCTAGCATGGATGTTTTCCCAGTCACGACGTTGTAAAACGACGGCCAGTCTTAAGC
TCGGGCCCCAAATAATGATTTTATTTTGACTGATAGTGACCTGTTCGTTGCAACAAATTGATGAGCAATG
CTTTTTTATAATGCCAACTTTGTACAAAAAAGCAGGCTCCGAATTCGCCCTTGGACTAGTCATATGGGTA
CCATGCGGGAGTATAAGATTGTTGTGCTCGGATCTGGAGGAGTAGGAAAATCCGCACTGACGGTACAATT
CGTGCAGGGAATTTTCGTAGAGAAGTATGACCCAACAATTGAGGATAGTTACAGAAAGCAAGTGGAAGTC
GACGGCCAGCAATGTATGCTTGAGATACTGGATACAGCAGGAACGGAGCAATTCACAGCGATGCGTGATT
TGTACATGAAGAATGGACAAGGATTTGTTCTCGTTTATTCAATTACTGCTCAATCGACATTCAATGATCT
TATGGATCTTCGTGATCAGATTCTTCGTGTCAAAGATACGGACGAGGTTCCAATGATTTTGGTAGGAAAT
AAGTGTGATTTGGAAGACGAACGAGTTGTTGGAAAAGATCAGGGACAGAATCTCGCCAGGCAGTTTGGAT
CAGCATTCCTTGAAACCTCTGCAAAAGCAAAGATTAACGTCAGCGAGGTGTTCTACGACCTCGTTCGTCA
AATAAACCGACGTTATCCCGAATCTGGTCGACGCCAGGGACAATCAAATAAGCAGTGCTGCTCGTGTGTC
ATCATGGGTACCAGTGGTTCCGGAGGATCTGGAGGATCTGGTATGGTGAGCAAGGGCGAGGAGCTGTTCA
CCGGGGTGGTGCCCATCCTGGTCGAGCTGGACGGCGACGTAAACGGCCACAAGTTCAGCGTGTCCGGCGA
GGGCGAGGGCGATGCCACCTACGGCAAGCTGACCCTGAAGTTCATCTGCACCACCGGCAAGCTGCCCGTG
CCCTGGCCCACCCTCGTGACCACCCTGACCTACGGCGTGCAGTGCTTCAGCCGCTACCCCGACCACATGA
AGCAGCACGACTTCTTCAAGTCCGCCATGCCCGAAGGCTACGTCCAGGAGCGCACCATCTTCTTCAAGGA
CGACGGCAACTACAAGACCCGCGCCGAGGTGAAGTTCGAGGGCGACACCCTGGTGAACCGCATCGAGCTG
AAGGGCATCGACTTCAAGGAGGACGGCAACATCCTGGGGCACAAGCTGGAGTACAACTACAACAGCCACA
ACGTCTATATCATGGCCGACAAGCAGAAGAACGGCATCAAGGTGAACTTCAAGATCCGCCACAACATCGA
GGACGGCAGCGTGCAGCTCGCCGACCACTACCAGCAGAACACCCCCATCGGCGACGGCCCCGTGCTGCTG
TCCGACAACCACTACCTGAGCACCCAGTCCAAGCTGAGCAAAGACCCCAACGAGAAGCGCGATCACATGG
TCCTGCTGGAGTTCGTGACCGCCGCCGGGATCACTCTCGGCATGGACGAGCTGTACAAGTAGCATATGGC
GGCCGCGGAAGGGCGAATTCGACCCAGCTTTCTTGTACAAAGTTGGCATTATAAAAAATAATTGCTCATC
AATTTGTTGCAACGAACAGGTCACTATCAGTCAAAATAAAATCATTATTTGCCATCCAGCTGATATCCCC
TATAGTGAGTCGTATTACATGGTCATAGCTGTTTCCTGGCAGCTCTGGCCCGTGTCTCAAAATCTCTGAT
GTTACATTGCACAAGATAAAAATATATCATCATGCCTCCTCTAGACCAGCCAGGACAGAAATGCCTCGAC
TTCGCTGCTACCCAAGGTTGCCGGGTGACGCACACCGTGGAAACGGATGAAGGCACGAACCCAGTGGACA
TAAGCCTGTTCGGTTCGTAAGCTGTAATGCAAGTAGCGTATGCGCTCACGCAACTGGTCCAGAACCTTGA
CCGAACGCAGCGGTGGTAACGGCGCAGTGGCGGTTTTCATGGCTTGTTATGACTGTTTTTTTGGGGTACA
GTCTATGCCTCGGGCATCCAAGCAGCAAGCGCGTTACGCCGTGGGTCGATGTTTGATGTTATGGAGCAGC
AACGATGTTACGCAGCAGGGCAGTCGCCCTAAAACAAAGTTAAACATTATGAGGGAAGCGGTGATCGCCG
AAGTATCGACTCAACTATCAGAGGTAGTTGGCGTCATCGAGCGCCATCTCGAACCGACGTTGCTGGCCGT
ACATTTGTACGGCTCCGCAGTGGATGGCGGCCTGAAGCCACACAGTGATATTGATTTGCTGGTTACGGTG
ACCGTAAGGCTTGATGAAACAACGCGGCGAGCTTTGATCAACGACCTTTTGGAAACTTCGGCTTCCCCTG
GAGAGAGCGAGATTCTCCGCGCTGTAGAAGTCACCATTGTTGTGCACGACGACATCATTCCGTGGCGTTA
TCCAGCTAAGCGCGAACTGCAATTTGGAGAATGGCAGCGCAATGACATTCTTGCAGGTATCTTCGAGCCA
GCCACGATCGACATTGATCTGGCTATCTTGCTGACAAAAGCAAGAGAACATAGCGTTGCCTTGGTAGGTC
CAGCGGCGGAGGAACTCTTTGATCCGGTTCCTGAACAGGATCTATTTGAGGCGCTAAATGAAACCTTAAC
GCTATGGAACTCGCCGCCCGACTGGGCTGGCGATGAGCGAAATGTAGTGCTTACGTTGTCCCGCATTTGG
TACAGCGCAGTAACCGGCAAAATCGCGCCGAAGGATGTCGCTGCCGACTGGGCAATGGAGCGCCTGCCGG
CCCAGTATCAGCCCGTCATACTTGAAGCTAGACAGGCTTATCTTGGACAAGAAGAAGATCGCTTGGCCTC
GCGCGCAGATCAGTTGGAAGAATTTGTCCACTACGTGAAAGGCGAGATCACCAAGGTAGTCGGCAAATAA
CCCTCGAGCCACCCATGACCAAAATCCCTTAACGTGAGTTACGCGTCGTTCCACTGAGCGTCAGACCCCG
TAGAAAAGATCAAAGGATCTTCTTGAGATCCTTTTTTTCTGCGCGTAATCTGCTGCTTGCAAACAAAAAA
ACCACCGCTACCAGCGGTGGTTTGTTTGCCGGATCAAGAGCTACCAACTCTTTTTCCGAAGGTAACTGGC
TTCAGCAGAGCGCAGATACCAAATACTGTTCTTCTAGTGTAGCCGTAGTTAGGCCACCACTTCAAGAACT
CTGTAGCACCGCCTACATACCTCGCTCTGCTAATCCTGTTACCAGTGGCTGCTGCCAGTGGCGATAAGTC
GTGTCTTACCGGGTTGGACTCAAGACGATAGTTACCGGATAAGGCGCAGCGGTCGGGCTGAACGGGGGGT
TCGTGCACACAGCCCAGCTTGGAGCGAACGACCTACACCGAACTGAGATACCTACAGCGTGAGCTATGAG
AAAGCGCCACGCTTCCCGAAGGGAGAAAGGCGGACAGGTATCCGGTAAGCGGCAGGGTCGGAACAGGAGA
GCGCACGAGGGAGCTTCCAGGGGGAAACGCCTGGTATCTTTATAGTCCTGTCGGGTTTCGCCACCTCTGA
CTTGAGCGTCGATTTTTGTGATGCTCGTCAGGGGGGCGGAGCCTATGGAAAAACGCCAGCAACGCGGCCT
TTTTACGGTTCCTGGCCTTTTGCTGGCCTTTTGCTCACATGTT
Features (pLannotate 1.2.2; 13 found; start..end, strand, type, name):
    121..213     +  CDS            lacI (fragment): lac repressor; lacI; The lac repressor binds to the lac operator to inhibit transcription in E. coli. This inhibition can be relieved by adding lactose or isopropyl-β-D-thiogalactopyranoside (IPTG).
    268..295     -  terminator     rrnB T2 terminator: transcription terminator T2 from the E. coli rrnB gene
    427..470     +  terminator     rrnB T1 terminator: Escherichia coli rrnB; transcription terminator T1 from the E. coli rrnB gene
    517..553     -  CDS            lacZα (fragment): LacZα fragment of β-galactosidase; lacZ fragment
    569..668     +  protein_bind   attL1: mutant version of attL; recombination site for the Gateway® LR reaction LR Clonase™
    703..1245    +  CDS            RAP1B: RAP1B_HUMAN - Experimental evidence at protein level: Swiss-Prot protein existence level 1. GTP-binding protein that possesses intrinsic GTPase activity. Contributes to the polarizing activity of KRIT1 and CDH5 in the establishment and maintenance of correct endothelial cell polarity and vascular lumen. Required for the localization of phosphorylated PRKCZ, PARD3 and TIAM1 to the cell junction. Plays a role in the establishment of basal endothelial barrier function. From Homo sapiens (Human).
   1303..2021    +  CDS            mEGFP (fragment): enhanced GFP with monomerizing A206K mutation (Zacharias et al., 2002) mammalian codon-optimized
   2052..2151    -  protein_bind   attL2: mutant version of attL; recombination site for the Gateway® LR reaction LR Clonase™
   2169..2187    -  promoter       T7 promoter: promoter for bacteriophage T7 RNA polymerase
   2377..2400    +  promoter       Pc promoter (fragment): intI1 (promoter lies within the coding sequence); class 1 integron promoter
   2576..2632    +  CDS            GmR (fragment): gentamycin acetyltransferase; aacC1; confers resistance to gentamycin
   2639..3430    +  CDS            SmR: aminoglycoside adenylyltransferase (Murphy, 1985); aadA; confers resistance to spectinomycin and streptomycin
   3523..4111    +  rep_origin     ori: high-copy-number ColE1/pMB1/pBR322/pUC origin of replication
