>Addgene plasmid #245765 | pBD25 | analyzer sequence | sequence record 483111
CTTTCCTGCGTTATCCCCTGATTCTGTGGATAACCGTATTACCGCCTTTGAGTGAGCTGATACCGCTCGC
CGCAGCCGAACGACCGAGCGCAGCGAGTCAGTGAGCGAGGAAGCGGAAGAGCGCCCAATACGCAAACCGC
CTCTCCCCGCGCGTTGGCCGATTCATTAATGCAGCTGGCACGACAGGTTTCCCGACTGGAAAGCGGGCAG
TGAGCGCAACGCAATTAATACGCGTACCGCTAGCCAGGAAGAGTTTGTAGAAACGCAAAAAGGCCATCCG
TCAGGATGGCCTTCTGCTTAGTTTGATGCCTGGCAGTTTATGGCGGGCGTCCTGCCCGCCACCCTCCGGG
CCGTTGCTTCACAACGTTCAAATCCGCTCCCGGCGGATTTGTCCTACTCAGGAGAGCGTTCACCGACAAA
CAACAGATAAAACGAAAGGCCCAGTCTTCCGACTGAGCCTTTCGTTTTATTTGATGCCTGGCAGTTCCCT
ACTCTCGCGTTAACGCTAGCATGGATGTTTTCCCAGTCACGACGTTGTAAAACGACGGCCAGTCTTAAGC
TCGGGCCCCAAATAATGATTTTATTTTGACTGATAGTGACCTGTTCGTTGCAACAAATTGATGAGCAATG
CTTTTTTATAATGCCAACTTTGTACAAAAAAGCAGGCTCCGAATTCGCCCTTGGACTAGTCATATGGGTA
CCATGCGGGAGTATAAGATTGTTGTGCTCGGATCTGGAGGAGTAGGAAAATCCGCACTGACGGTACAATT
CGTGCAGGGAATTTTCGTAGAGAAGTATGACCCAACAATTGAGGATAGTTACAGAAAGCAAGTGGAAGTC
GACGGCCAGCAATGTATGCTTGAGATACTGGATACAGCAGGAACGGAGCAATTCACAGCGATGCGTGATT
TGTACATGAAGAATGGACAAGGATTTGTTCTCGTTTATTCAATTACTGCTCAATCGACATTCAATGATCT
TATGGATCTTCGTGATCAGATTCTTCGTGTCAAAGATACGGACGAGGTTCCAATGATTTTGGTAGGAAAT
AAGTGTGATTTGGAAGACGAACGAGTTGTTGGAAAAGATCAGGGACAGAATCTCGCCAGGCAGTTTGGAT
CAGCATTCCTTGAAACCTCTGCAAAAGCAAAGATTAACGTCAGCGAGGTGTTCTACGACCTCGTTCGTCA
AATAAACCGACGTTATCCCGAATCTGGTCGACGCCAGGGACAATCAAATAAGCAGTGCTGCTCGTGTGTC
ATCATGGGTACCAGTGGTTCCGGAGGATCTGGAGGATCTGGTATGGTGAGCAAGGGCGAGGAGCTGTTCA
CCGGGGTGGTGCCCATCCTGGTCGAGCTGGACGGCGACGTAAACGGCCACAAGTTCAGCGTGTCCGGCGA
GGGCGAGGGCGATGCCACCTACGGCAAGCTGACCCTGAAGTTCATCTGCACCACCGGCAAGCTGCCCGTG
CCCTGGCCCACCCTCGTGACCACCCTGACCTACGGCGTGCAGTGCTTCAGCCGCTACCCCGACCACATGA
AGCAGCACGACTTCTTCAAGTCCGCCATGCCCGAAGGCTACGTCCAGGAGCGCACCATCTTCTTCAAGGA
CGACGGCAACTACAAGACCCGCGCCGAGGTGAAGTTCGAGGGCGACACCCTGGTGAACCGCATCGAGCTG
AAGGGCATCGACTTCAAGGAGGACGGCAACATCCTGGGGCACAAGCTGGAGTACAACTACAACAGCCACA
ACGTCTATATCATGGCCGACAAGCAGAAGAACGGCATCAAGGTGAACTTCAAGATCCGCCACAACATCGA
GGACGGCAGCGTGCAGCTCGCCGACCACTACCAGCAGAACACCCCCATCGGCGACGGCCCCGTGCTGCTG
CCCGACAACCACTACCTGAGCACCCAGTCCAAGCTGAGCAAAGACCCCAACGAGAAGCGCGATCACATGG
TCCTGCTGGAGTTCGTGACCGCCGCCGGGATCACTCTCGGCATGGACGAGCTGTACAAGTAGCATATGGC
GGCCGCGGAAGGGCGAATTCGACCCAGCTTTCTTGTACAAAGTTGGCATTATAAAAAATAATTGCTCATC
AATTTGTTGCAACGAACAGGTCACTATCAGTCAAAATAAAATCATTATTTGCCATCCAGCTGATATCCCC
TATAGTGAGTCGTATTACATGGTCATAGCTGTTTCCTGGCAGCTCTGGCCCGTGTCTCAAAATCTCTGAT
GTTACATTGCACAAGATAAAAATATATCATCATGCCTCCTCTAGACCAGCCAGGACAGAAATGCCTCGAC
TTCGCTGCTGCCCAAGGTTGCCGGGTGACGCACACCGTGGAAACGGATGAAGGCACGAACCCAGTGGACA
TAAGCCTGTTCGGTTCGTAAGCTGTAATGCAAGTAGCGTATGCGCTCACGCAACTGGTCCAGAACCTTGA
CCGAACGCAGCGGTGGTAACGGCGCAGTGGCGGTTTTCATGGCTTGTTATGACTGTTTTTTTGGGGTACA
GTCTATGCCTCGGGCATCCAAGCAGCAAGCGCGTTACGCCGTGGGTCGATGTTTGATGTTATGGAGCAGC
AACGATGTTACGCAGCAGGGCAGTCGCCCTAAAACAAAGTTAAACATCATGAGGGAAGCGGTGATCGCCG
AAGTATCGACTCAACTATCAGAGGTAGTTGGCGTCATCGAGCGCCATCTCGAACCGACGTTGCTGGCCGT
ACATTTGTACGGCTCCGCAGTGGATGGCGGCCTGAAGCCACACAGTGATATTGATTTGCTGGTTACGGTG
ACCGTAAGGCTTGATGAAACAACGCGGCGAGCTTTGATCAACGACCTTTTGGAAACTTCGGCTTCCCCTG
GAGAGAGCGAGATTCTCCGCGCTGTAGAAGTCACCATTGTTGTGCACGACGACATCATTCCGTGGCGTTA
TCCAGCTAAGCGCGAACTGCAATTTGGAGAATGGCAGCGCAATGACATTCTTGCAGGTATCTTCGAGCCA
GCCACGATCGACATTGATCTGGCTATCTTGCTGACAAAAGCAAGAGAACATAGCGTTGCCTTGGTAGGTC
CAGCGGCGGAGGAACTCTTTGATCCGGTTCCTGAACAGGATCTATTTGAGGCGCTAAATGAAACCTTAAC
GCTATGGAACTCGCCGCCCGACTGGGCTGGCGATGAGCGAAATGTAGTGCTTACGTTGTCCCGCATTTGG
TACAGCGCAGTAACCGGCAAAATCGCGCCGAAGGATGTCGCTGCCGACTGGGCAATGGAGCGCCTGCCGG
CCCAGTATCAGCCCGTCATACTTGAAGCTAGACAGGCTTATCTTGGACAAGAAGAAGATCGCTTGGCCTC
GCGCGCAGATCAGTTGGAAGAATTTGTCCACTACGTGAAAGGCGAGATCACCAAGGTAGTCGGCAAATAA
CCCTCGAGCCACCCATGACCAAAATCCCTTAACGTGAGTTACGCGTCGTTCCACTGAGCGTCAGACCCCG
TAGAAAAGATCAAAGGATCTTCTTGAGATCCTTTTTTTCTGCGCGTAATCTGCTGCTTGCAAACAAAAAA
ACCACCGCTACCAGCGGTGGTTTGTTTGCCGGATCAAGAGCTACCAACTCTTTTTCCGAAGGTAACTGGC
TTCAGCAGAGCGCAGATACCAAATACTGTCCTTCTAGTGTAGCCGTAGTTAGGCCACCACTTCAAGAACT
CTGTAGCACCGCCTACATACCTCGCTCTGCTAATCCTGTTACCAGTGGCTGCTGCCAGTGGCGATAAGTC
GTGTCTTACCGGGTTGGACTCAAGACGATAGTTACCGGATAAGGCGCAGCGGTCGGGCTGAACGGGGGGT
TCGTGCACACAGCCCAGCTTGGAGCGAACGACCTACACCGAACTGAGATACCTACAGCGTGAGCATTGAG
AAAGCGCCACGCTTCCCGAAGGGAGAAAGGCGGACAGGTATCCGGTAAGCGGCAGGGTCGGAACAGGAGA
GCGCACGAGGGAGCTTCCAGGGGGAAACGCCTGGTATCTTTATAGTCCTGTCGGGTTTCGCCACCTCTGA
CTTGAGCGTCGATTTTTGTGATGCTCGTCAGGGGGGCGGAGCCTATGGAAAAACGCCAGCAACGCGGCCT
TTTTACGGTTCCTGGCCTTTTGCTGGCCTTTTGCTCACATGTT
Features (pLannotate 1.2.2; 13 found; start..end, strand, type, name):
    121..213     +  CDS            lacI (fragment): lac repressor; lacI; The lac repressor binds to the lac operator to inhibit transcription in E. coli. This inhibition can be relieved by adding lactose or isopropyl-β-D-thiogalactopyranoside (IPTG).
    268..295     -  terminator     rrnB T2 terminator: transcription terminator T2 from the E. coli rrnB gene
    427..470     +  terminator     rrnB T1 terminator: Escherichia coli rrnB; transcription terminator T1 from the E. coli rrnB gene
    517..553     -  CDS            lacZα (fragment): LacZα fragment of β-galactosidase; lacZ fragment
    569..668     +  protein_bind   attL1: mutant version of attL; recombination site for the Gateway® LR reaction LR Clonase™
    703..1245    +  CDS            RAP1B: RAP1B_HUMAN - Experimental evidence at protein level: Swiss-Prot protein existence level 1. GTP-binding protein that possesses intrinsic GTPase activity. Contributes to the polarizing activity of KRIT1 and CDH5 in the establishment and maintenance of correct endothelial cell polarity and vascular lumen. Required for the localization of phosphorylated PRKCZ, PARD3 and TIAM1 to the cell junction. Plays a role in the establishment of basal endothelial barrier function. From Homo sapiens (Human).
   1303..2019    +  CDS            mEGFP: mEGFP is a basic (constitutively fluorescent) green fluorescent protein published in 2002, derived from Aequorea victoria. It has moderate acid sensitivity.
   2052..2151    -  protein_bind   attL2: mutant version of attL; recombination site for the Gateway® LR reaction LR Clonase™
   2169..2187    -  promoter       T7 promoter: promoter for bacteriophage T7 RNA polymerase
   2377..2400    +  promoter       Pc promoter (fragment): intI1 (promoter lies within the coding sequence); class 1 integron promoter
   2576..2632    +  CDS            GmR (fragment): gentamycin acetyltransferase; aacC1; confers resistance to gentamycin
   2639..3430    +  CDS            SmR: aminoglycoside adenylyltransferase (Murphy, 1985); aadA; confers resistance to spectinomycin and streptomycin
   3523..4111    +  rep_origin     ori: high-copy-number ColE1/pMB1/pBR322/pUC origin of replication
