[The description below was written by a language model from this plasmid's Addgene catalogue record and pLannotate feature annotations shown in this document.]
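Description:
pBD25 is a Gateway entry clone built on the pCR8/GW/TOPO backbone, a small (about 4.2 kb) high-copy bacterial plasmid. It replicates in E. coli from a ColE1/pUC-type origin and is selected with spectinomycin through the aadA (SmR) aminoglycoside adenylyltransferase gene. Short fragments annotated upstream of that marker (an integron Pc promoter piece and a gentamicin-resistance remnant) appear to be part of the resistance cassette rather than functional markers. The rrnB T1 and T2 terminators sit upstream of the cloning region, where they insulate the insert from read-through transcription. The small lacI and lacZα fragments are likewise backbone remnants.

The payload, introduced by Gibson cloning, is the C. elegans rap-1 coding sequence fused at its C terminus to monomeric GFP. The automated annotation labels the first open reading frame as human RAP1B, which reflects homology among these conserved small Rap GTPases; the catalogue entry gives the species as C. elegans. The downstream reporter is identified as mEGFP, the A206K monomerised variant of enhanced GFP, separated from rap-1 by a short unannotated stretch that presumably serves as a linker. The fusion is flanked by attL1 and attL2, so an LR recombination reaction can transfer it in a defined orientation into any attR-containing destination vector. No promoter that would drive expression in worms is annotated in the entry clone. The only nearby promoter is the backbone's T7 promoter beyond attL2, which points back toward the insert on the opposite strand. Expression therefore depends on the destination vector chosen. The stated purpose is to supply rap-1::mGFP for Gateway assembly, and the associated study concerns Rap/Rac signalling in C. elegans synaptic development.
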