Addgene plasmid #245765: pBD25
Purpose: Allows for rap-1::mGFP entry into Gateway Vectors
Depositing lab: Salvatore Cherra. Depositing organization: University of Kentucky. Publication: A PDZ-RapGEF promotes synaptic development in C. elegans through a Rap/Rac signaling pathway. Lamb R, Scales M, Watkins J, Werner M, Cherra SJ. Development. 2025 Aug 1:dev.204678. doi: 10.1242/dev.204678. PubMed 40748210.
Backbone
  Vector backbone: pCR8/GW/TOPO
  Vector type: Unspecified
Growth in bacteria
  Bacterial resistance: Spectinomycin, 50 μg/mL
  Growth temperature: 37°C
  Growth strain: DH5alpha
  Copy number: High Copy
Gene/Insert
  Gene/Insert name: rap-1::mGFP
  Species: C. elegans (nematode)
  Tag / fusion protein: mGFP (C terminal on insert)
  Cloning method: Gibson Cloning
Terms and licenses: Academic/Nonprofit Terms; Industry Terms: Not Available to Industry
How to cite: pBD25 was a gift from Salvatore Cherra (Addgene plasmid # 245765 ; http://n2t.net/addgene:245765 ; RRID:Addgene_245765)
